Addgene plasmid #227316: qTAG-C-Solo-mStayGold-PXN
Purpose: Donor template for mStayGold insertion into the C-terminus of the PXN locus. For focal adhesion visualization. To be co-transfected with sgRNA plasmid px330-PITCh-PXN (Addgene #227315)
Depositing lab: Laurence Pelletier. Publication: qTAG: an adaptable plasmid scaffold for CRISPR-based endogenous tagging. Philip R, Sharma A, Matellan L, Erpf AC, Hsu WH, Tkach JM, Wyatt HDM, Pelletier L. EMBO J. 2024 Dec 12. doi: 10.1038/s44318-024-00337-5. PubMed 39668248.
Backbone
  Vector backbone: pUC19
  Backbone manufacturer: Invitrogen
  Backbone size w/o insert (bp): 2686
  Vector type: Mammalian Expression, CRISPR ; Donor Template
Growth in bacteria
  Bacterial resistance: Ampicillin, 100 μg/mL
  Growth temperature: 37°C
  Growth strain: DH5alpha
  Copy number: High Copy
Gene/Insert
  Gene/Insert name: PXN Homology Arms flanking a mStayGold Tag (alt name: PXN)
  Species: H. sapiens (human)
  Insert size (bp): 1847
  Entrez Gene: PXN
  Promoter: Promoterless
  Cloning method: Unknown
  Sequencing primers: 5′ CTGCAAGGCGATTAAGTTGGGTAAC; 3′ GGCTCGTATGTTGTGTGGAATTGT
Terms and licenses: Academic/Nonprofit Terms; Industry Terms: Not Available to Industry
Depositor comments: To be co-transfected with sgRNA plasmid px330-PITCh-PXN (Addgene #227315): https://www.addgene.org/227315/
How to cite: qTAG-C-Solo-mStayGold-PXN was a gift from Laurence Pelletier (Addgene plasmid # 227316 ; http://n2t.net/addgene:227316 ; RRID:Addgene_227316)
