[The description below was written by a language model from this plasmid's Addgene catalogue record and pLannotate feature annotations shown in this document.]
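Description:
qTAG-C-Solo-mStayGold-PXN is a CRISPR knock-in donor template built on the pUC19 cloning backbone, designed to insert the green fluorescent protein mStayGold at the C-terminus of the endogenous human paxillin (PXN) gene. It is propagated in E. coli as a high-copy plasmid through the ColE1/pUC origin and selected with ampicillin via the β-lactamase (AmpR) gene and its own promoter. The remaining annotated backbone features are pUC19 remnants: the lac promoter, operator and CAP binding site, a lacZα fragment interrupted by the insert, and small fragments of lacI, rop and the bom region.

The payload, listed as roughly 1.8 kb, consists of PXN homology arms flanking the mStayGold coding sequence. The cassette is promoterless, so the tag is expressed only after correct in-frame integration, when it comes under the control of the native PXN promoter and is produced as a paxillin–mStayGold fusion at endogenous levels. The automated feature table does not annotate mStayGold or the homology arms as such. Its only hit within the insert region is a fragment assigned to leupaxin (LPXN), a paxillin paralogue, which most likely reflects the PXN coding sequence in the upstream homology arm rather than a true LPXN element. The "Solo" designation is not explained in the record, and no mammalian selection marker is annotated.

The plasmid is intended for co-transfection into human cells with a companion px330-PITCh-PXN plasmid that supplies the sgRNA, which directs cleavage at the PXN locus and allows integration of the tag. The resulting cells are used for visualising focal adhesions through endogenously tagged paxillin.
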