Features (pLannotate 1.2.2; 11 found; start..end, strand, type, name):
    137..236     +  misc_feature   bom (fragment): basis of mobility region from pBR322
    242..399     -  CDS            lacZα (fragment): LacZα fragment of β-galactosidase; lacZ fragment
    688..948     +  CDS            LPXN (fragment): LPXN_HUMAN - Also known as LDLP. Experimental evidence at protein level: Swiss-Prot protein existence level 1. Transcriptional coactivator for androgen receptor (AR) and serum response factor (SRF). Contributes to the regulation of cell adhesion, spreading and cell migration and acts as a negative regulator in integrin-mediated cell adhesion events. Suppresses the integrin- induced tyrosine phosphorylation of paxillin (PXN). May play a critical role as an adapter protein in the formation of the adhesion zone in osteoclasts. Negatively regulates B-cell antigen receptor (BCR) signaling. From Hom
   2291..2307    -  protein_bind   lac operator: The lac repressor binds to the lac operator to inhibit transcription in E. coli. This inhibition can be relieved by adding lactose or isopropyl-β-D-thiogalactopyranoside (IPTG). lac repressor encoded by lacI
   2315..2345    -  promoter       lac promoter: promoter for the E. coli lac operon
   2360..2381    -  protein_bind   CAP binding site: CAP binding activates transcription in the presence of cAMP. E. coli catabolite activator protein
   2394..2486    -  CDS            lacI (fragment): lac repressor; lacI; The lac repressor binds to the lac operator to inhibit transcription in E. coli. This inhibition can be relieved by adding lactose or isopropyl-β-D-thiogalactopyranoside (IPTG).
   2669..3257    -  rep_origin     ori: high-copy-number ColE1/pMB1/pBR322/pUC origin of replication
   3428..4288    -  CDS            AmpR: β-lactamase; bla; confers resistance to ampicillin, carbenicillin, and related antibiotics
   4289..4393    -  promoter       AmpR promoter: bla
   4488..35      +  CDS            rop (fragment) (across the origin): Rop protein, which maintains plasmids at low copy number; rop
>Addgene plasmid #227316 | qTAG-C-Solo-mStayGold-PXN | addgene full sequence | sequence record 452083 | Addgene NGS Result
TCGCGCGTTTCGGTGATGACGGTGAAAACCTCTGACACATGCAGCTCCCGGAGACGGTCACAGCTTGTCT
GTAAGCGGATGCCGGGAGCAGACAAGCCCGTCAGGGCGCGTCAGCGGGTGTTGGCGGGTGTCGGGGCTGG
CTTAACTATGCGGCATCAGAGCAGATTGTACTGAGAGTGCACCATATGCGGTGTGAAATACCGCACAGAT
GCGTAAGGAGAAAATACCGCATCAGGCGCCATTCGCCATTCAGGCTGCGCAACTGTTGGGAAGGGCGATC
GGTGCGGGCCTCTTCGCTATTACGCCAGCTGGCGAAAGGGGGATGTGCTGCAAGGCGATTAAGTTGGGTA
ACGCCAGGGTTTTCCCAGTCACGACGTTGTAAAACGACGGCCAGTGAATTCGGAGAACTAAATAATCCCA
GCCCTGTGGGAGGCCGAGGTGGGAGGATTGCAGGAGGCCACATTTGACCAGCATGGGCAATATAGTGAGA
CCCCCATCTCTACAAAAAAAATTTATTTAATAAAATAAAAATGAAAAATGAGCGTTTAGGACAACACGGC
ACATGGGAAACGCCTAGCAAGTAGGAGTCACTCCGAGCGTGCCGACTATGCCCACCTCGGCCCCATCACA
CAGGGTGCAGCTCTAGCCCGAGGGGCAGCTCCCTGAGCCCCTCTCTCCGCCTGGCAGGAATGCTTCACGC
CATTCGTGAACGGCAGCTTCTTCGAGCACGACGGGCAGCCCTACTGTGAGGTGCACTACCACGAGCGGCG
CGGCTCGCTGTGTTCTGGCTGCCAGAAGCCCATCACCGGCCGCTGCATCACCGCCATGGCCAAGAAGTTC
CACCCCGAGCACTTCGTCTGTGCCTTCTGCCTCAAGCAGCTCAACAAGGGCACCTTCAAGGAGCAGAACG
ACAAGCCTTACTGTCAGAACTGCTTCCTCAAGCTCTTCTGCGGAGGAAGCGGAGGATCTGGCGGTACCGG
CGGAAGCATGGTGTCTACAGGCGAGGAACTGTTTACCGGCGTGGTGCCCTTCAAGTTCCAGCTGAAGGGC
ACCATCAACGGCAAGAGCTTCACCGTGGAAGGCGAGGGCGAGGGCAATAGCCACGAGGGCAGCCACAAAG
GCAAGTATGTGTGCACCAGCGGCAAACTGCCAATGTCTTGGGCCGCCCTGGGAACTAGCTTCGGCTATGG
CATGAAATACTATACCAAGTACCCCAGCGGCCTGAAAAACTGGTTCCACGAGGTGATGCCTGAGGGCTTC
ACCTACGACAGACACATCCAGTACAAGGGCGACGGCAGCATCCACGCCAAGCACCAGCACTTCATGAAGA
ACGGCACCTACCACAACATCGTGGAGTTCACCGGCCAGGACTTCAAGGAGAACAGCCCCGTGCTGACCGG
CGACATGGACGTGAGCCTGCCCAACGAGGTGCAGCACATCCCCATTGATGACGGCGTGGAGTGCACAGTG
ACCCTGCAGTACCCTCTGCTGAGCGACGAAAGCAAGTGCGTGGAAGCCTATCAGAACACCATCATCAAGC
CCCTGCACAATCAGCCAGCCCCCGATGTGCCATTTCACTGGATCAGAAAGCAGTACACCCAGAGCAAGGA
CGACACCGAGGAGAGAGACCACATCATCCAGAGCGAGACCCTGGAGGCCCACCTGGGAGGTTCCCTCGAG
ACCGGTAAGAGCAAGTGATAGGTGCCCTGCCCCTGTCTCTGCCCCCCTTCCCCAGCCAGCATCCCCAACT
GCGACTGTGACCTAGAGACTTCACCCGGGGGTGAAGGGGTAAACCCGACTGAAACTGGAACCCTTGTCCT
CCGCTGGTGCGGGATGGACAGAGGGCCGTGAGGGGTCCCCCTGCTTGTCTTCACCCCTGCCAGAGCCTCT
GGGCCCCCTCCTCCCTCCTGTAGCTCTCCCTAGGCTGCCCACTCTCCATCCTCCCCAGGGGTAGAGGCTG
GGGGCTCCACCCCAGCCCATGTACGTCCCCACGAACTGGCCTGGCCAGCACCCCACACTGGAGCCATCTC
TTCCTCATATTTCAGCAGTGCAGCCGGGGGGCAGGGAAGGGCAGGCAGGGTCTGTTGGGGTCTCTTTTTA
TCCTTATTCCTCCCCCGACCTAATTGTCTTTGTTCTGTGATTATTGGGGGACACCCGGCTCCCTCCAGAC
AATGCCAGCATAAATCCATCCATCCAAAGGCAGAGAACCAAAGGGGCCATGGAAGGTTCTCTGTGCTCCT
CCTACCCTAAGCTTGGCGTAATCATGGTCATAGCTGTTTCCTGTGTGAAATTGTTATCCGCTCACAATTC
CACACAACATACGAGCCGGAAGCATAAAGTGTAAAGCCTGGGGTGCCTAATGAGTGAGCTAACTCACATT
AATTGCGTTGCGCTCACTGCCCGCTTTCCAGTCGGGAAACCTGTCGTGCCAGCTGCATTAATGAATCGGC
CAACGCGCGGGGAGAGGCGGTTTGCGTATTGGGCGCTCTTCCGCTTCCTCGCTCACTGACTCGCTGCGCT
CGGTCGTTCGGCTGCGGCGAGCGGTATCAGCTCACTCAAAGGCGGTAATACGGTTATCCACAGAATCAGG
GGATAACGCAGGAAAGAACATGTGAGCAAAAGGCCAGCAAAAGGCCAGGAACCGTAAAAAGGCCGCGTTG
CTGGCGTTTTTCCATAGGCTCCGCCCCCCTGACGAGCATCACAAAAATCGACGCTCAAGTCAGAGGTGGC
GAAACCCGACAGGACTATAAAGATACCAGGCGTTTCCCCCTGGAAGCTCCCTCGTGCGCTCTCCTGTTCC
GACCCTGCCGCTTACCGGATACCTGTCCGCCTTTCTCCCTTCGGGAAGCGTGGCGCTTTCTCATAGCTCA
CGCTGTAGGTATCTCAGTTCGGTGTAGGTCGTTCGCTCCAAGCTGGGCTGTGTGCACGAACCCCCCGTTC
AGCCCGACCGCTGCGCCTTATCCGGTAACTATCGTCTTGAGTCCAACCCGGTAAGACACGACTTATCGCC
ACTGGCAGCAGCCACTGGTAACAGGATTAGCAGAGCGAGGTATGTAGGCGGTGCTACAGAGTTCTTGAAG
TGGTGGCCTAACTACGGCTACACTAGAAGAACAGTATTTGGTATCTGCGCTCTGCTGAAGCCAGTTACCT
TCGGAAAAAGAGTTGGTAGCTCTTGATCCGGCAAACAAACCACCGCTGGTAGCGGTGGTTTTTTTGTTTG
CAAGCAGCAGATTACGCGCAGAAAAAAAGGATCTCAAGAAGATCCTTTGATCTTTTCTACGGGGTCTGAC
GCTCAGTGGAACGAAAACTCACGTTAAGGGATTTTGGTCATGAGATTATCAAAAAGGATCTTCACCTAGA
TCCTTTTAAATTAAAAATGAAGTTTTAAATCAATCTAAAGTATATATGAGTAAACTTGGTCTGACAGTTA
CCAATGCTTAATCAGTGAGGCACCTATCTCAGCGATCTGTCTATTTCGTTCATCCATAGTTGCCTGACTC
CCCGTCGTGTAGATAACTACGATACGGGAGGGCTTACCATCTGGCCCCAGTGCTGCAATGATACCGCGAG
ACCCACGCTCACCGGCTCCAGATTTATCAGCAATAAACCAGCCAGCCGGAAGGGCCGAGCGCAGAAGTGG
TCCTGCAACTTTATCCGCCTCCATCCAGTCTATTAATTGTTGCCGGGAAGCTAGAGTAAGTAGTTCGCCA
GTTAATAGTTTGCGCAACGTTGTTGCCATTGCTACAGGCATCGTGGTGTCACGCTCGTCGTTTGGTATGG
CTTCATTCAGCTCCGGTTCCCAACGATCAAGGCGAGTTACATGATCCCCCATGTTGTGCAAAAAAGCGGT
TAGCTCCTTCGGTCCTCCGATCGTTGTCAGAAGTAAGTTGGCCGCAGTGTTATCACTCATGGTTATGGCA
GCACTGCATAATTCTCTTACTGTCATGCCATCCGTAAGATGCTTTTCTGTGACTGGTGAGTACTCAACCA
AGTCATTCTGAGAATAGTGTATGCGGCGACCGAGTTGCTCTTGCCCGGCGTCAATACGGGATAATACCGC
GCCACATAGCAGAACTTTAAAAGTGCTCATCATTGGAAAACGTTCTTCGGGGCGAAAACTCTCAAGGATC
TTACCGCTGTTGAGATCCAGTTCGATGTAACCCACTCGTGCACCCAACTGATCTTCAGCATCTTTTACTT
TCACCAGCGTTTCTGGGTGAGCAAAAACAGGAAGGCAAAATGCCGCAAAAAAGGGAATAAGGGCGACACG
GAAATGTTGAATACTCATACTCTTCCTTTTTCAATATTATTGAAGCATTTATCAGGGTTATTGTCTCATG
AGCGGATACATATTTGAATGTATTTAGAAAAATAAACAAATAGGGGTTCCGCGCACATTTCCCCGAAAAG
TGCCACCTGACGTCTAAGAAACCATTATTATCATGACATTAACCTATAAAAATAGGCGTATCACGAGGCC
CTTTCGTC
